Addgene plasmid #85769: RanBP2-RB3-4-pET23a
Purpose: bacterial expression of RanBP2 SUMO E3 ligase fragment (aa 2304-3062) with C-terminal His tag
Depositing lab: Frauke Melchior. Depositing organization: Universitaet Heidelberg. Publication: The RanBP2/RanGAP1*SUMO1/Ubc9 complex is a multisubunit SUMO E3 ligase. Werner A, Flotho A, Melchior F. Mol Cell. 2012 May 11;46(3):287-98. doi: 10.1016/j.molcel.2012.02.017. Epub 2012 Mar 29. PubMed 22464730.
Backbone
  Vector backbone: pET23a
  Backbone size w/o insert (bp): 3563
  Total vector size (bp): 5870
  Vector type: Bacterial Expression
Growth in bacteria
  Bacterial resistance: Ampicillin, 100 μg/mL
  Growth temperature: 37°C
  Growth strain: DH5alpha
  Copy number: Low Copy
Gene/Insert
  Gene/Insert name: RanBP2 fragment (alt name: Nup358)
  Species: H. sapiens (human)
  Insert size (bp): 2307
  Mutation: fragment (amino acids 2304-3062)
  Entrez Gene: RANBP2 (a.k.a. ADANE, ANE1, IIAE3, NUP358, TRP1, TRP2)
  Promoter: T7
  Tag / fusion protein: His (C terminal on insert)
  Cloning method: Restriction Enzyme; 5′ cloning site NdeI (not destroyed); 3′ cloning site XhoI (not destroyed)
  Sequencing primers: 5′ T7; 3′ pET-RP
Terms and licenses: Academic/Nonprofit Terms; Industry Terms: Not Available to Industry
How to cite: RanBP2-RB3-4-pET23a was a gift from Frauke Melchior (Addgene plasmid # 85769 ; http://n2t.net/addgene:85769 ; RRID:Addgene_85769)
