[The description below was written by a language model from this plasmid's Addgene catalogue record and pLannotate feature annotations shown in this document.]
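Description:
RanBP2-RB3-4-pET23a is a bacterial expression plasmid built on the pET23a backbone for producing a fragment of human RanBP2 (also called Nup358) in E. coli. The total size is about 5.87 kb. It is propagated through a ColE1/pBR322-type origin accompanied by the bom mobility region and the rop gene, which holds copy number down, consistent with the catalogue's low-copy designation. Selection is by ampicillin through the β-lactamase gene under its own promoter, and an f1 phage origin is also present, allowing single-stranded DNA production.

The payload is a roughly 2.3 kb insert encoding amino acids 2304–3062 of RanBP2, the portion described as the SUMO E3 ligase fragment. It was cloned between NdeI and XhoI sites that both remain intact. Transcription is driven by the T7 promoter, so expression requires a host supplying T7 RNA polymerase. Translation initiates from the efficient T7 gene 10 ribosome binding site, and a T7 terminator closes the cassette. The XhoI junction places the coding sequence in frame with a C-terminal histidine tag; the 18-nt annotated stretch corresponds to six histidines and permits metal-affinity purification. The automated annotation matched the insert to the bovine RanBP2 database entry, but the catalogue gives the species as human. A short "SET1" match between the tag and the terminator lies downstream of the tagged reading frame and is most likely residual T7-derived vector sequence rather than a functional fusion.

The depositor sequence and the repository's sequencing result differ by only four nucleotides in length and show the same feature layout. The recombinant fragment is suited to purification for in vitro work such as studies of the RanBP2/RanGAP1*SUMO1/Ubc9 SUMO E3 ligase complex.
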