Features (pLannotate 1.2.2; 13 found; start..end, strand, type, name):
     12..467     +  rep_origin     f1 ori (sequence partly withheld): f1 bacteriophage origin of replication; arrow indicates direction of (+) strand synthesis
    494..598     +  promoter       AmpR promoter: bla
    599..1459    +  CDS            AmpR: β-lactamase; bla; confers resistance to ampicillin, carbenicillin, and related antibiotics
   1630..2218    +  rep_origin     ori: high-copy-number ColE1/pMB1/pBR322/pUC origin of replication
   2404..2546    -  misc_feature   bom: basis of mobility region from pBR322
   2648..2839    -  CDS            rop: Rop protein, which maintains plasmids at low copy number; rop
   2856..3236    +  CDS            YPB1_ECOLX: Protein predicted: Swiss-Prot protein existence level 4. From Escherichia coli.
   3348..3366    +  promoter       T7 promoter: promoter for bacteriophage T7 RNA polymerase
   3398..3420    +  RBS            RBS: efficient ribosome binding site from bacteriophage T7 gene 10 (Olins and Rangwala, 1989)
   3431..5707    +  CDS            RANBP2 (fragment): RBP2_BOVIN - Experimental evidence at transcript level: Swiss-Prot protein existence level 2. E3 SUMO-protein ligase which facilitates SUMO1 and SUMO2 conjugation by UBE2I. Involved in transport factor (Ran-GTP, karyopherin)-mediated protein import via the F-G repeat-containing domain which acts as a docking site for substrates. Binds single- stranded RNA (in vitro). May bind DNA. Component of the nuclear export pathway. Specific docking site for the nuclear export factor exportin- 1. Sumoylates PML at 'Lys-490' which is essential for the proper assembly of PML-NB. Recruits BICD2 to the nuclea
   5714..5731    +  CDS            9xHis (fragment): 9xHis affinity tag
   5741..5790    +  CDS            SET1 (fragment): solubility-enhancement tag derived from T7 phage gene 10B
   5798..5845    +  terminator     T7 terminator: transcription terminator for bacteriophage T7 RNA polymerase
>Addgene plasmid #85769 | RanBP2-RB3-4-pET23a | depositor full sequence | sequence record 166596 | RanBP2-RB3-4-pET23a sequence 5870 bps
TGGCGAATGGG
[124 nt withheld, positions 12-135]
C
[91 nt withheld, positions 137-227]
A
[49 nt withheld, positions 229-277]
CCTTTGACGTTGGAGTCCACGTTCTTT
[37 nt withheld, positions 305-341]
ACCCTATCTCGGTCTATTCTTTTGATTTATAAGGGATTTTGCCGATTTCGGCCTATTGGTTAAAAAATGA
GCTGATTTAACAAAAATTTAACGCGAATTTTAACAAAATATTAACGTTTACAATTTCAGGTGGCACTTTT
CGGGGAAATGTGCGCGGAACCCCTATTTGTTTATTTTTCTAAATACATTCAAATATGTATCCGCTCATGA
GACAATAACCCTGATAAATGCTTCAATAATATTGAAAAAGGAAGAGTATGAGTATTCAACATTTCCGTGT
CGCCCTTATTCCCTTTTTTGCGGCATTTTGCCTTCCTGTTTTTGCTCACCCAGAAACGCTGGTGAAAGTA
AAAGATGCTGAAGATCAGTTGGGTGCACGAGTGGGTTACATCGAACTGGATCTCAACAGCGGTAAGATCC
TTGAGAGTTTTCGCCCCGAAGAACGTTTTCCAATGATGAGCACTTTTAAAGTTCTGCTATGTGGCGCGGT
ATTATCCCGTATTGACGCCGGGCAAGAGCAACTCGGTCGCCGCATACACTATTCTCAGAATGACTTGGTT
GAGTACTCACCAGTCACAGAAAAGCATCTTACGGATGGCATGACAGTAAGAGAATTATGCAGTGCTGCCA
TAACCATGAGTGATAACACTGCGGCCAACTTACTTCTGACAACGATCGGAGGACCGAAGGAGCTAACCGC
TTTTTTGCACAACATGGGGGATCATGTAACTCGCCTTGATCGTTGGGAACCGGAGCTGAATGAAGCCATA
CCAAACGACGAGCGTGACACCACGATGCCTGCAGCAATGGCAACAACGTTGCGCAAACTATTAACTGGCG
AACTACTTACTCTAGCTTCCCGGCAACAATTAATAGACTGGATGGAGGCGGATAAAGTTGCAGGACCACT
TCTGCGCTCGGCCCTTCCGGCTGGCTGGTTTATTGCTGATAAATCTGGAGCCGGTGAGCGTGGGTCTCGC
GGTATCATTGCAGCACTGGGGCCAGATGGTAAGCCCTCCCGTATCGTAGTTATCTACACGACGGGGAGTC
AGGCAACTATGGATGAACGAAATAGACAGATCGCTGAGATAGGTGCCTCACTGATTAAGCATTGGTAACT
GTCAGACCAAGTTTACTCATATATACTTTAGATTGATTTAAAACTTCATTTTTAATTTAAAAGGATCTAG
GTGAAGATCCTTTTTGATAATCTCATGACCAAAATCCCTTAACGTGAGTTTTCGTTCCACTGAGCGTCAG
ACCCCGTAGAAAAGATCAAAGGATCTTCTTGAGATCCTTTTTTTCTGCGCGTAATCTGCTGCTTGCAAAC
AAAAAAACCACCGCTACCAGCGGTGGTTTGTTTGCCGGATCAAGAGCTACCAACTCTTTTTCCGAAGGTA
ACTGGCTTCAGCAGAGCGCAGATACCAAATACTGTCCTTCTAGTGTAGCCGTAGTTAGGCCACCACTTCA
AGAACTCTGTAGCACCGCCTACATACCTCGCTCTGCTAATCCTGTTACCAGTGGCTGCTGCCAGTGGCGA
TAAGTCGTGTCTTACCGGGTTGGACTCAAGACGATAGTTACCGGATAAGGCGCAGCGGTCGGGCTGAACG
GGGGGTTCGTGCACACAGCCCAGCTTGGAGCGAACGACCTACACCGAACTGAGATACCTACAGCGTGAGC
TATGAGAAAGCGCCACGCTTCCCGAAGGGAGAAAGGCGGACAGGTATCCGGTAAGCGGCAGGGTCGGAAC
AGGAGAGCGCACGAGGGAGCTTCCAGGGGGAAACGCCTGGTATCTTTATAGTCCTGTCGGGTTTCGCCAC
CTCTGACTTGAGCGTCGATTTTTGTGATGCTCGTCAGGGGGGCGGAGCCTATGGAAAAACGCCAGCAACG
CGGCCTTTTTACGGTTCCTGGCCTTTTGCTGGCCTTTTGCTCACATGTTCTTTCCTGCGTTATCCCCTGA
TTCTGTGGATAACCGTATTACCGCCTTTGAGTGAGCTGATACCGCTCGCCGCAGCCGAACGACCGAGCGC
AGCGAGTCAGTGAGCGAGGAAGCGGAAGAGCGCCTGATGCGGTATTTTCTCCTTACGCATCTGTGCGGTA
TTTCACACCGCATATATGGTGCACTCTCAGTACAATCTGCTCTGATGCCGCATAGTTAAGCCAGTATACA
CTCCGCTATCGCTACGTGACTGGGTCATGGCTGCGCCCCGACACCCGCCAACACCCGCTGACGCGCCCTG
ACGGGCTTGTCTGCTCCCGGCATCCGCTTACAGACAAGCTGTGACCGTCTCCGGGAGCTGCATGTGTCAG
AGGTTTTCACCGTCATCACCGAAACGCGCGAGGCAGCTGCGGTAAAGCTCATCAGCGTGGTCGTGAAGCG
ATTCACAGATGTCTGCCTGTTCATCCGCGTCCAGCTCGTTGAGTTTCTCCAGAAGCGTTAATGTCTGGCT
TCTGATAAAGCGGGCCATGTTAAGGGCGGTTTTTTCCTGTTTGGTCACTGATGCCTCCGTGTAAGGGGGA
TTTCTGTTCATGGGGGTAATGATACCGATGAAACGAGAGAGGATGCTCACGATACGGGTTACTGATGATG
AACATGCCCGGTTACTGGAACGTTGTGAGGGTAAACAACTGGCGGTATGGATGCGGCGGGACCAGAGAAA
AATCACTCAGGGTCAATGCCAGCGCTTCGTTAATACAGATGTAGGTGTTCCACAGGGTAGCCAGCAGCAT
CCTGCGATGCAGATCCGGAACATAATGGTGCAGGGCGCTGACTTCCGCGTTTCCAGACTTTACGAAACAC
GGAAACCGAAGACCATTCATGTTGTTGCTCAGGTCGCAGACGTTTTGCAGCAGCAGTCGCTTCACGTTCG
CTCGCGTATCGGTGATTCATTCTGCTAACCAGTAAGGCAACCCCGCCAGCCTAGCCGGGTCCTCAACGAC
AGGAGCACGATCATGCGCACCCGTGGCCAGGACCCAACGCTGCCCGAGATCTCGATCCCGCGAAATTAAT
ACGACTCACTATAGGGAGACCACAACGGTTTCCCTCTAGAAATAATTTTGTTTAACTTTAAGAAGGAGAT
ATACATATGGAGAGAGATGGACAGTACTTTGAACCTGTTGTTCCTTTACCTGATCTAGTTGAAGTATCCA
GTGGTGAGGAAAATGAACAAGTTGTTTTTAGTCACAGGGCAAAACTCTACAGATATGATAAAGATGTTGG
TCAATGGAAAGAAAGGGGCATTGGTGATATAAAGATTTTACAGAATTATGATAATAAGCAAGTTCGTATA
GTGATGAGAAGGGACCAAGTATTAAAACTTTGTGCCAATCACAGAATAACTCCAGACATGACTTTGCAAA
ATATGAAAGGGACAGAAAGAGTATGGTTGTGGACTGCATGTGATTTTGCAGATGGAGAAAGAAAAGTAGA
GCATTTAGCTGTTCGTTTTAAACTACAGGATGTTGCAGACTCGTTTAAGAAAATTTTTGATGAAGCAAAA
ACAGCCCAGGAAAAAGATTCTTTGATAACACCTCATGTTTCTCGGTCAAGCACTCCCAGAGAGTCACCAT
GTGGCAAAATTGCTGTAGCTGTATTAGAAGAAACCACAAGAGAGAGGACAGATGTTATTCAGGGTGATGA
TGTAGCAGATGCAACTTCAGAAGTTGAAGTGTCTAGCACATCTGAAACAACACCAAAAGCAGTGGTTTCT
CCTCCAAAGTTTGTATTTGGTTCAGAGTCTGTTAAAAGCATTTTTAGTAGTGAAAAATCAAAACCATTTG
CATTCGGCAACAGTTCAGCCACTGGGTCTTTGTTTGGATTTAGTTTTAATGCACCTTTGAAAAGTAACAA
TAGTGAAACTAGTTCAGTAGCCCAGAGTGGATCTGAAAGCAAAGTGGAACCTAAAAAATGTGAACTGTCA
AAGAACTCTGATATCGAACAGTCTTCAGATAGCAAAGTCAAAAATCTCTTTGCTTCCTTTCCAACGGAAG
AATCTTCAATCAACTACACATTTAAAACACCAGAAAAGGCAAAAGAGAAGAAAAAACCTGAAGATTCTCC
CTCAGATGATGATGTTCTCATTGTATATGAACTAACTCCAACCGCTGAGCAGAAAGCCCTTGCAACCAAA
CTTAAACTTCCTCCAACTTTCTTCTGCTACAAGAATAGACCAGATTATGTTAGTGAAGAAGAGGAGGATG
ATGAAGATTTCGAAACAGCTGTCAAGAAACTTAATGGAAAACTATATTTGGATGGCTCAGAAAAATGTAG
ACCCTTGGAAGAAAATACAGCAGATAATGAGAAAGAATGTATTATTGTTTGGGAAAAGAAACCAACAGTT
GAAGAGAAGGCAAAAGCAGATACGTTAAAACTTCCACCTACATTTTTTTGTGGAGTCTGTAGTGATACTG
ATGAAGACAATGGAAATGGGGAAGACTTTCAATCAGAGCTTCAAAAAGTTCAGGAAGCTCAAAAATCTCA
GACAGAAGAAATAACTAGCACAACTGACAGTGTATATACAGGTGGGACTGAAGTGATGGTACCTTCTTTC
TGTAAATCTGAAGAACCTGATTCTATTACCAAATCCATTAGTTCACCATCTGTTTCCTCTGAAACTATGG
ACAAACCTGTAGATTTGTCAACTAGAAAGGAAATTGATACAGATTCTACAAGCCAAGGGGAAAGCAAGAT
AGTTTCATTTGGATTTGGAAGTAGCACAGGGCTCTCATTTGCAGACTTGGCTTCCAGTAATTCTGGAGAT
TTTGCTTTTGGTTCTAAAGATAAAAATTTCCAATGGGCAAATACTGGAGCAGCTGTGTTTGGAACACAGT
CAGTCGGAACCCAGTCAGCCGGTAAAGTTGGTGAAGATGAAGATGGTAGTGATGAAGAAGTAGTTCATAA
TGAAGATATCCATTTTGAACCAATAGTGTCACTACCAGAGGTAGAAGTAAAATCTGGAGAAGAAGATGAA
GAAATTTTGTTTAAAGAGAGAGCCAAACTTTATAGATGGGATCGGGATGTCAGTCAGTGGAAGGAGCGCG
GTGTTGGAGATATAAAGATTCTTTGGCATACAATGAAGAATTATTACCGGATCTTAATGAGAAGAGACCA
GGTTTTTAAAGTGTGTGCAAACCACGTTATTACTAAAACAATGGAATTAAAGCCCTTAAATGTTTCAAAT
AATGCTTTAGTTTGGACTGCCTCAGATTATGCTGATGGAGAAGCAAAAGTAGAACAGCTTGCAGTGAGAT
TTAAAACTAAAGAAGTAGCTGATTGTTTCAAGAAAACATTTGAAGAATGTCAGCAGAATTTAATGAAACT
CCAGAAAGGACATGTATCACTGGCAGCAGAATTATCAAAGGAGACCCTCGAGCACCACCACCACCACCAC
TGAGATCCGGCTGCTAACAAAGCCCGAAAGGAAGCTGAGTTGGCTGCTGCCACCGCTGAGCAATAACTAG
CATAACCCCTTGGGGCCTCTAAACGGGTCTTGAGGGGTTTTTTGCTGAAAGGAGGAACTATATCCGGAT
