Features (pLannotate 1.2.2; 13 found; start..end, strand, type, name):
     12..440     +  rep_origin     f1 ori (sequence partly withheld): f1 bacteriophage origin of replication; arrow indicates direction of (+) strand synthesis
    493..597     +  promoter       AmpR promoter: bla
    598..1458    +  CDS            AmpR: β-lactamase; bla; confers resistance to ampicillin, carbenicillin, and related antibiotics
   1629..2217    +  rep_origin     ori: high-copy-number ColE1/pMB1/pBR322/pUC origin of replication
   2403..2542    -  misc_feature   bom: basis of mobility region from pBR322
   2644..2835    -  CDS            rop: Rop protein, which maintains plasmids at low copy number; rop
   2852..3232    +  CDS            YPB1_ECOLX: Protein predicted: Swiss-Prot protein existence level 4. From Escherichia coli.
   3344..3362    +  promoter       T7 promoter: promoter for bacteriophage T7 RNA polymerase
   3394..3416    +  RBS            RBS: efficient ribosome binding site from bacteriophage T7 gene 10 (Olins and Rangwala, 1989)
   3427..5703    +  CDS            RANBP2 (fragment): RBP2_BOVIN - Experimental evidence at transcript level: Swiss-Prot protein existence level 2. E3 SUMO-protein ligase which facilitates SUMO1 and SUMO2 conjugation by UBE2I. Involved in transport factor (Ran-GTP, karyopherin)-mediated protein import via the F-G repeat-containing domain which acts as a docking site for substrates. Binds single- stranded RNA (in vitro). May bind DNA. Component of the nuclear export pathway. Specific docking site for the nuclear export factor exportin- 1. Sumoylates PML at 'Lys-490' which is essential for the proper assembly of PML-NB. Recruits BICD2 to the nuclea
   5710..5727    +  CDS            9xHis (fragment): 9xHis affinity tag
   5737..5786    +  CDS            SET1 (fragment): solubility-enhancement tag derived from T7 phage gene 10B
   5794..5841    +  terminator     T7 terminator: transcription terminator for bacteriophage T7 RNA polymerase
>Addgene plasmid #85769 | RanBP2-RB3-4-pET23a | addgene full sequence | sequence record 169517 | Addgene NGS Result
TGGCGAATGGG
[124 nt withheld, positions 12-135]
C
[91 nt withheld, positions 137-227]
A
[49 nt withheld, positions 229-277]
CCTTTGACGTTGGAGTCCACGTTCTTT
[37 nt withheld, positions 305-341]
ACCCTATCTCGGTCTATTCTTTTGATTTATAAGGGATTTTGCCGATTTCGGCCTATTGGTTAAAAAATGA
GCTGATTTAACAAAAATTTAACGCGAATTTTAACAAAATATTAACGCTTACAATTTAGGTGGCACTTTTC
GGGGAAATGTGCGCGGAACCCCTATTTGTTTATTTTTCTAAATACATTCAAATATGTATCCGCTCATGAG
ACAATAACCCTGATAAATGCTTCAATAATATTGAAAAAGGAAGAGTATGAGTATTCAACATTTCCGTGTC
GCCCTTATTCCCTTTTTTGCGGCATTTTGCCTTCCTGTTTTTGCTCACCCAGAAACGCTGGTGAAAGTAA
AAGATGCTGAAGATCAGTTGGGTGCACGAGTGGGTTACATCGAACTGGATCTCAACAGCGGTAAGATCCT
TGAGAGTTTTCGCCCCGAAGAACGTTTTCCAATGATGAGCACTTTTAAAGTTCTGCTATGTGGCGCGGTA
TTATCCCGTATTGACGCCGGGCAAGAGCAACTCGGTCGCCGCATACACTATTCTCAGAATGACTTGGTTG
AGTACTCACCAGTCACAGAAAAGCATCTTACGGATGGCATGACAGTAAGAGAATTATGCAGTGCTGCCAT
AACCATGAGTGATAACACTGCGGCCAACTTACTTCTGACAACGATCGGAGGACCGAAGGAGCTAACCGCT
TTTTTGCACAACATGGGGGATCATGTAACTCGCCTTGATCGTTGGGAACCGGAGCTGAATGAAGCCATAC
CAAACGACGAGCGTGACACCACGATGCCTGCAGCAATGGCAACAACGTTGCGCAAACTATTAACTGGCGA
ACTACTTACTCTAGCTTCCCGGCAACAATTAATAGACTGGATGGAGGCGGATAAAGTTGCAGGACCACTT
CTGCGCTCGGCCCTTCCGGCTGGCTGGTTTATTGCTGATAAATCTGGAGCCGGTGAGCGTGGGTCTCGCG
GTATCATTGCAGCACTGGGGCCAGATGGTAAGCCCTCCCGTATCGTAGTTATCTACACGACGGGGAGTCA
GGCAACTATGGATGAACGAAATAGACAGATCGCTGAGATAGGTGCCTCACTGATTAAGCATTGGTAACTG
TCAGACCAAGTTTACTCATATATACTTTAGATTGATTTAAAACTTCATTTTTAATTTAAAAGGATCTAGG
TGAAGATCCTTTTTGATAATCTCATGACCAAAATCCCTTAACGTGAGTTTTCGTTCCACTGAGCGTCAGA
CCCCGTAGAAAAGATCAAAGGATCTTCTTGAGATCCTTTTTTTCTGCGCGTAATCTGCTGCTTGCAAACA
AAAAAACCACCGCTACCAGCGGTGGTTTGTTTGCCGGATCAAGAGCTACCAACTCTTTTTCCGAAGGTAA
CTGGCTTCAGCAGAGCGCAGATACCAAATACTGTCCTTCTAGTGTAGCCGTAGTTAGGCCACCACTTCAA
GAACTCTGTAGCACCGCCTACATACCTCGCTCTGCTAATCCTGTTACCAGTGGCTGCTGCCAGTGGCGAT
AAGTCGTGTCTTACCGGGTTGGACTCAAGACGATAGTTACCGGATAAGGCGCAGCGGTCGGGCTGAACGG
GGGGTTCGTGCACACAGCCCAGCTTGGAGCGAACGACCTACACCGAACTGAGATACCTACAGCGTGAGCT
ATGAGAAAGCGCCACGCTTCCCGAAGGGAGAAAGGCGGACAGGTATCCGGTAAGCGGCAGGGTCGGAACA
GGAGAGCGCACGAGGGAGCTTCCAGGGGGAAACGCCTGGTATCTTTATAGTCCTGTCGGGTTTCGCCACC
TCTGACTTGAGCGTCGATTTTTGTGATGCTCGTCAGGGGGGCGGAGCCTATGGAAAAACGCCAGCAACGC
GGCCTTTTTACGGTTCCTGGCCTTTTGCTGGCCTTTTGCTCACATGTTCTTTCCTGCGTTATCCCCTGAT
TCTGTGGATAACCGTATTACCGCCTTTGAGTGAGCTGATACCGCTCGCCGCAGCCGAACGACCGAGCGCA
GCGAGTCAGTGAGCGAGGAAGCGGAAGAGCGCCTGATGCGGTATTTTCTCCTTACGCATCTGTGCGGTAT
TTCACACCGCAATGGTGCACTCTCAGTACAATCTGCTCTGATGCCGCATAGTTAAGCCAGTATACACTCC
GCTATCGCTACGTGACTGGGTCATGGCTGCGCCCCGACACCCGCCAACACCCGCTGACGCGCCCTGACGG
GCTTGTCTGCTCCCGGCATCCGCTTACAGACAAGCTGTGACCGTCTCCGGGAGCTGCATGTGTCAGAGGT
TTTCACCGTCATCACCGAAACGCGCGAGGCAGCTGCGGTAAAGCTCATCAGCGTGGTCGTGAAGCGATTC
ACAGATGTCTGCCTGTTCATCCGCGTCCAGCTCGTTGAGTTTCTCCAGAAGCGTTAATGTCTGGCTTCTG
ATAAAGCGGGCCATGTTAAGGGCGGTTTTTTCCTGTTTGGTCACTGATGCCTCCGTGTAAGGGGGATTTC
TGTTCATGGGGGTAATGATACCGATGAAACGAGAGAGGATGCTCACGATACGGGTTACTGATGATGAACA
TGCCCGGTTACTGGAACGTTGTGAGGGTAAACAACTGGCGGTATGGATGCGGCGGGACCAGAGAAAAATC
ACTCAGGGTCAATGCCAGCGCTTCGTTAATACAGATGTAGGTGTTCCACAGGGTAGCCAGCAGCATCCTG
CGATGCAGATCCGGAACATAATGGTGCAGGGCGCTGACTTCCGCGTTTCCAGACTTTACGAAACACGGAA
ACCGAAGACCATTCATGTTGTTGCTCAGGTCGCAGACGTTTTGCAGCAGCAGTCGCTTCACGTTCGCTCG
CGTATCGGTGATTCATTCTGCTAACCAGTAAGGCAACCCCGCCAGCCTAGCCGGGTCCTCAACGACAGGA
GCACGATCATGCGCACCCGTGGCCAGGACCCAACGCTGCCCGAGATCTCGATCCCGCGAAATTAATACGA
CTCACTATAGGGAGACCACAACGGTTTCCCTCTAGAAATAATTTTGTTTAACTTTAAGAAGGAGATATAC
ATATGGAGAGAGATGGACAGTACTTTGAACCTGTTGTTCCTTTACCTGATCTAGTTGAAGTATCCAGTGG
TGAGGAAAATGAACAAGTTGTTTTTAGTCACAGGGCAAAACTCTACAGATATGATAAAGATGTTGGTCAA
TGGAAAGAAAGGGGCATTGGTGATATAAAGATTTTACAGAATTATGATAATAAGCAAGTTCGTATAGTGA
TGAGAAGGGACCAAGTATTAAAACTTTGTGCCAATCACAGAATAACTCCAGACATGACTTTGCAAAATAT
GAAAGGGACAGAAAGAGTATGGTTGTGGACTGCATGTGATTTTGCAGATGGAGAAAGAAAAGTAGAGCAT
TTAGCTGTTCGTTTTAAACTACAGGATGTTGCAGACTCGTTTAAGAAAATTTTTGATGAAGCAAAAACAG
CCCAGGAAAAAGATTCTTTGATAACACCTCATGTTTCTCGGTCAAGCACTCCCAGAGAGTCACCATGTGG
CAAAATTGCTGTAGCTGTATTAGAAGAAACCACAAGAGAGAGGACAGATGTTATTCAGGGTGATGATGTA
GCAGATGCAACTTCAGAAGTTGAAGTGTCTAGCACATCTGAAACAACACCAAAAGCAGTGGTTTCTCCTC
CAAAGTTTGTATTTGGTTCAGAGTCTGTTAAAAGCATTTTTAGTAGTGAAAAATCAAAACCATTTGCATT
CGGCAACAGTTCAGCCACTGGGTCTTTGTTTGGATTTAGTTTTAATGCACCTTTGAAAAGTAACAATAGT
GAAACTAGTTCAGTAGCCCAGAGTGGATCTGAAAGCAAAGTGGAACCTAAAAAATGTGAACTGTCAAAGA
ACTCTGATATCGAACAGTCTTCAGATAGCAAAGTCAAAAATCTCTTTGCTTCCTTTCCAACGGAAGAATC
TTCAATCAACTACACATTTAAAACACCAGAAAAGGCAAAAGAGAAGAAAAAACCTGAAGATTCTCCCTCA
GATGATGATGTTCTCATTGTATATGAACTAACTCCAACCGCTGAGCAGAAAGCCCTTGCAACCAAACTTA
AACTTCCTCCAACTTTCTTCTGCTACAAGAATAGACCAGATTATGTTAGTGAAGAAGAGGAGGATGATGA
AGATTTCGAAACAGCTGTCAAGAAACTTAATGGAAAACTATATTTGGATGGCTCAGAAAAATGTAGACCC
TTGGAAGAAAATACAGCAGATAATGAGAAAGAATGTATTATTGTTTGGGAAAAGAAACCAACAGTTGAAG
AGAAGGCAAAAGCAGATACGTTAAAACTTCCACCTACATTTTTTTGTGGAGTCTGTAGTGATACTGATGA
AGACAATGGAAATGGGGAAGACTTTCAATCAGAGCTTCAAAAAGTTCAGGAAGCTCAAAAATCTCAGACA
GAAGAAATAACTAGCACAACTGACAGTGTATATACAGGTGGGACTGAAGTGATGGTACCTTCTTTCTGTA
AATCTGAAGAACCTGATTCTATTACCAAATCCATTAGTTCACCATCTGTTTCCTCTGAAACTATGGACAA
ACCTGTAGATTTGTCAACTAGAAAGGAAATTGATACAGATTCTACAAGCCAAGGGGAAAGCAAGATAGTT
TCATTTGGATTTGGAAGTAGCACAGGGCTCTCATTTGCAGACTTGGCTTCCAGTAATTCTGGAGATTTTG
CTTTTGGTTCTAAAGATAAAAATTTCCAATGGGCAAATACTGGAGCAGCTGTGTTTGGAACACAGTCAGT
CGGAACCCAGTCAGCCGGTAAAGTTGGTGAAGATGAAGATGGTAGTGATGAAGAAGTAGTTCATAATGAA
GATATCCATTTTGAACCAATAGTGTCACTACCAGAGGTAGAAGTAAAATCTGGAGAAGAAGATGAAGAAA
TTTTGTTTAAAGAGAGAGCCAAACTTTATAGATGGGATCGGGATGTCAGTCAGTGGAAGGAGCGCGGTGT
TGGAGATATAAAGATTCTTTGGCATACAATGAAGAATTATTACCGGATCTTAATGAGAAGAGACCAGGTT
TTTAAAGTGTGTGCAAACCACGTTATTACTAAAACAATGGAATTAAAGCCCTTAAATGTTTCAAATAATG
CTTTAGTTTGGACTGCCTCAGATTATGCTGATGGAGAAGCAAAAGTAGAACAGCTTGCAGTGAGATTTAA
AACTAAAGAAGTAGCTGATTGTTTCAAGAAAACATTTGAAGAATGTCAGCAGAATTTAATGAAACTCCAG
AAAGGACATGTATCACTGGCAGCAGAATTATCAAAGGAGACCCTCGAGCACCACCACCACCACCACTGAG
ATCCGGCTGCTAACAAAGCCCGAAAGGAAGCTGAGTTGGCTGCTGCCACCGCTGAGCAATAACTAGCATA
ACCCCTTGGGGCCTCTAAACGGGTCTTGAGGGGTTTTTTGCTGAAAGGAGGAACTATATCCGGAT
